Addgene plasmid #196822: pGEL675
Purpose: (Empty Backbone) dLrCas9 gene expression repression plasmid in rice
Depositing lab: Yong Zhang. Depositing organization: University of Electronic Science and Technology of China. Publication: Efficient plant genome engineering using a probiotic sourced CRISPR-Cas9 system. Zhong Z, Liu G, Tang Z, Xiang S, Yang L, Huang L, He Y, Fan T, Liu S, Zheng X, Zhang T, Qi Y, Huang J, Zhang Y. Nat Commun. 2023 Sep 29;14(1):6102. doi: 10.1038/s41467-023-41802-9. PubMed 37773156.
Backbone
  Vector backbone: pZHY988
  Backbone size (bp): 16311
  Vector type: Plant Expression, CRISPR, Synthetic Biology
  Promoter: ZmUbi
  Selectable markers: Hygromycin
Growth in bacteria
  Bacterial resistance: Kanamycin, 50 μg/mL
  Growth temperature: 37°C
  Growth strain: ccdB Survival
  Copy number: High Copy
Terms and licenses: Academic/Nonprofit Terms; Industry Terms: Not Available to Industry
How to cite: pGEL675 was a gift from Yong Zhang (Addgene plasmid # 196822 ; http://n2t.net/addgene:196822 ; RRID:Addgene_196822)
