[The description below was written by a language model from this plasmid's Addgene catalogue record and pLannotate feature annotations shown in this document.]
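Description:
pGEL675 is an Agrobacterium-type T-DNA binary vector built on the pZHY988 backbone (about 16.3 kb) and catalogued as an empty backbone for dLrCas9-based repression of gene expression in rice. It carries the pVS1 replication module (oriV, RepA and the StaA stability protein), which supports maintenance in Agrobacterium, together with a ColE1/pUC-type origin and a pBR322 bom site for propagation in E. coli. Bacterial selection is by kanamycin (aphA-3).

Between the nopaline-type left and right border repeats lie two annotated plant units. Next to the left border, an enhanced CaMV 35S promoter drives the hygromycin phosphotransferase gene with a CaMV polyadenylation signal, allowing selection of transformed plant cells. The maize polyubiquitin (ZmUbi) promoter heads a long downstream region of roughly 4 kb that the automated annotation leaves unlabelled. By the stated purpose this presumably encodes the nuclease-dead LrCas9, though the feature table does not confirm it. Near its end is a short match to a human zinc-finger protein (ZNF720), which may correspond to a fused KRAB-like repressor domain, but this is an inference and not something the record states. The unit ends with the Arabidopsis HSP18.2 terminator.

Downstream is a ccdB toxin gene with a partial ccdA fragment, a PDK intron fragment and a residual attB2 site. The ccdB cassette explains the need for a ccdB-tolerant host strain, and it most likely acts as a counter-selectable placeholder that is replaced when guide RNA sequences are cloned in. The record does not describe the guide RNA promoter or scaffold.
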