Features (pLannotate 1.2.2; 20 found; start..end, strand, type, name):
      8..2004    +  promoter       Ubi promoter: maize polyubiquitin gene promoter
   6142..6339    +  CDS            ZNF720 (fragment): ZN720_HUMAN - Experimental evidence at protein level: Swiss-Prot protein existence level 1. From Homo sapiens (Human).
   6566..6814    +  terminator     HSP terminator: efficient transcription terminator from the Arabidopsis thaliana heat shock protein 18.2 gene (Nagaya et al., 2010)
   7079..7381    -  CDS            ccdB: CCDB_ECOLI - Also known as G, letB, letD. Experimental evidence at protein level: Swiss-Prot protein existence level 1. Toxic component of a type II toxin-antitoxin (TA) system, functioning in plasmid maintainence. Responsible for the post- segregational killing (PSK) of plasmid-free cells, also referred to as a plasmid addiction system. Half-life of over 2 hours. Cell killing by CcdB is accompanied by filamentation, defects in chromosome and plasmid segregation, defects in cell division, formation of anucleate cells, decreased DNA synthesis and plasmid loss. Interferes with the activity of DN
   7386..7544    -  CDS            ccdA (fragment): CCDA_ECO57 - Also known as H, letA. Experimental evidence at protein level: Swiss-Prot protein existence level 1. Antitoxin component of a type II toxin-antitoxin (TA) system which inhibits the post-segregational killing (PSK) of plasmid-free cells, also referred to as a plasmid addiction system. Binds to and blocks the activity of CcdB; will also remove bound CcdB protein from the CcdB-GyrA complex by forming a CcdA-CcdB complex, a process termed rejuvenation. Functions as a transcriptional corepressor for the ccdAB operon, repression also requires CcdB (By similarity). From Escherichia coli
   7635..7700    -  intron         PDK intron (fragment): pdk; modified pyruvate orthophosphate dikinase intron from Flaveria trinervia 3.0
   7864..7885    -  protein_bind   attB2 (fragment): mutant version of attB; recombination site for the Gateway® BP reaction BP Clonase™
   7918..7942    +  misc_feature   RB T-DNA repeat: right border repeat from nopaline C58 T-DNA
   8282..8683    +  CDS            Y4CG_SINFN (fragment): Protein inferred from homology: Swiss-Prot protein existence level 3. From Sinorhizobium fredii (strain NBRC 101917 / NGR234).
   9243..9872    +  CDS            pVS1 StaA: stability protein from the Pseudomonas plasmid pVS1 (Heeb et al., 2000)
  10301..11374   +  CDS            pVS1 RepA: replication protein from the Pseudomonas plasmid pVS1 (Heeb et al., 2000)
  11440..11634   +  rep_origin     pVS1 oriV: origin of replication for the Pseudomonas plasmid pVS1 (Heeb et al., 2000)
  11837..11876   +  CDS            rop (fragment): Rop protein, which maintains plasmids at low copy number; rop
  11968..12108   +  misc_feature   bom: basis of mobility region from pBR322
  12294..12882   -  rep_origin     ori: high-copy-number ColE1/pMB1/pBR322/pUC origin of replication
  12969..13763   -  CDS            KanR: aminoglycoside phosphotransferase; aphA-3; confers resistance to kanamycin
  14188..14212   +  misc_feature   LB T-DNA repeat: left border repeat from nopaline C58 T-DNA
  14290..14464   -  polyA_signal   CaMV poly(A) signal: cauliflower mosaic virus polyadenylation signal
  14505..15515   -  CDS            HygR: aminoglycoside phosphotransferase from E. coli; aph(4)-Ia; confers resistance to hygromycin
  15554..16230   -  promoter       CaMV 35S promoter (enhanced): cauliflower mosaic virus 35S promoter with a duplicated enhancer region
>Addgene plasmid #196822 | pGEL675 | addgene full sequence | sequence record 388276 | Addgene NGS Result
GGCGCGCCTGCAGTGCAGCGTGACCCGGTCGTGCCCCTCTCTTGAGATAAGGTGAGCATTGCATGTCTAA
GTTATAAAAAATTACCACATATTTTTTTTGTCACACTTGTTTGAAGTGCAGTTTATCTATCTTTATACAT
ATATTTAAACTTTACTCTACGAATAATATAATCTATAGTACTACAATAATATCAGTGTTTTAGAGAATCA
TATAAATGAACAGTTAGACATGGTCTAAAGGACAATTGAGTATTTTGACAACAGGACTCTACAGTTTTAT
CTTTTTAGTGTGCATGTGTTCTCCTTTTTTTTTGCAAATAGCTTCACCTATATAATACTTCATCCATTTT
ATTAGTACATCCATTTAGGGTTTAGGGTTAATGGTTTTTATAGACTAATTTTTTTAGTACATCTATTTTA
TTCTATTTTAGCCTCTAAATTAAGAAAACTAAAACTCTATTTTAGTTTTTTTATTTAATAATTTAGATAT
AAAATAGAATAAAATAAAGTGACTAAAAATTAAACAAATACCCTTTAAGAAATTAAAAAAACTAAGGAAA
CATTTTTCTTGTTTCGAGTAGATAATGCCAGCCTGTTAAACGCCGTCGACGAGTCTAACGGACACCAACC
AGCGAACCAGCAGCGTCGCGTCGGGCCAAGCGAAGCAGACGGCACGGCATCTCTGTCGCTGCCTCTGGAC
CCCTCTCGAGAGTTCCGCTCCACCGTTGGACTTGCTCCGCTGTCGGCATCCAGAAATTGCGTGGCGGAGC
GGCAGACGTGAGCCGGCACGGCAGGCGGCCTCCTCCTCCTCTCACGGCACCGGCAGCTACGGGGGATTCC
TTTCCCACCGCTCCTTCGCTTTCCCTTCCTCGCCCGCCGTAATAAATAGACACCCCCTCCACACCCTCTT
TCCCCAACCTCGTGTTGTTCGGAGCGCACACACACACAACCAGAACTCCCCCAAATCCACCCGTCGGCAC
CTCCGCTTCAAGGTACGCCGCTCGTCCTCCCCCCCCCCCTCTCTACCTTCTCAAGATCGGCGTTCCGGTC
CATGGTTAGGGCCCGGTAGTTCTACTTCTGTTCATGTTTGTGTTAGATCCGTGTTTGTGTTAGATCCGTG
CTACTAGCGTTCGTACACGGATGCGACCTGTACGTCAGACACGTTCTGATTGCTAACTTGCCAGTGTTTC
TCTTTGGGGAATCCTGGGATGGCTCTAGCCGTTCCGCAGACGGGATCGATTTCATGATTTTTTTTGTTTC
GTTGCATAGGGTTTGGTTTGCCCTTTTCCTTTATTTCAATATATGCCGTGCACTTGTTTGTCGGGTCATC
TTTTCATGCTTTTTTTTGTCTTGGTTGTGATGATGTGGTCTGGTTGGGCGGTCGTTCAAGATCGGAGTAG
AATTAATTCTGTTTCAAACTACCTGGTGGATTTATTAATTTTGGATCTGTATGTGTGTGCCATACATATT
CATAGTTACGAATTGAAGATGATGGATGGAAATATCGATCTAGGATAGGTATACATGTTGATGCGGGTTT
TACTGATGCATATACAGAGATGCTTTTTGTTCGCTTGGTTGTGATGATGTGGTGTGGTTGGGCGGTCGTT
CATTCGTTCAAGATCGGAGTAGAATACTGTTTCAAACTACCTGGTGTATTTATTAATTTTGGAACTGTAT
GTGTGTGTCATACATCTTCATAGTTACGAGTTTAAGATGGATGGAAATATCGATCTAGGATAGGTATACA
TGTTGATGTGGGTTTTACTGATGCATATACATGATGGCATATGCAGCATCTATTCATATGCTCTAACCTT
GAGTACCTATCTATTATAATAAACAAGTATGTTTTATAATTATTTTGATCTTGATATACTTGGATGATGG
CATATGCAGCAGCTATATGTGGATTTTTTTAGCCCTGCCTTCATACGCTATTTATTTGCTTGGTACTGTT
TCTTTTGTCGATGCTCACCCTGTTGTTTGGTGTTACTTCTGCAGCCTGCAGGTAGATCGCTCGTCGACAT
GACAAAGCTGAACCAGCCATACGGCATCGGCCTCGCTATTGGCTCAAACTCTATCGGCTTCGCGGTGGTC
GACGCCAATTCCCACCTCCTGCGCCTGAAGGGCGAGACAGCCATCGGCGCCAGGCTCTTCCGCGAGGGAC
AGTCAGCCGCGGATCGGAGGGGCTCTAGGACCACACGGAGGCGCCTCTCCCGGACAAGGTGGCGCCTCAG
CTTCCTGCGCGACTTCTTCGCGCCACATATCACCAAGATTGACCCTGATTTCTTCCTCCGCCAGAAGTAC
TCCGAGATCAGCCCTAAGGACAAGGATCGGTTCAAGTACGAGAAGAGGCTGTTCAACGACCGCACCGATG
CCGAGTTCTACGAGGATTACCCATCAATGTACCACCTGAGGCTCCATCTGATGACCCACACACATAAGGC
CGACCCGAGGGAGATTTTCCTCGCCATCCACCATATTCTCAAGTCTCGGGGCCACTTCCTCACACCTGGA
GCGGCCAAGGATTTCAATACCGACAAGGTGGATCTGGAGGACATCTTCCCAGCCCTCACAGAGGCGTACG
CCCAGGTCTACCCGGACCTGGAGCTGACCTTCGACCTCGCGAAGGCCGACGATTTCAAGGCGAAGCTCCT
GGATGAGCAGGCCACCCCGTCCGACACACAGAAGGCGCTGGTGAACCTCCTGCTCTCCAGCGATGGCGAG
AAGGAGATTGTCAAGAAGAGGAAGCAGGTGCTGACAGAGTTCGCGAAGGCCATCACCGGCCTCAAGACAA
AGTTCAACCTCGCCCTGGGCACCGAGGTGGATGAGGCCGATGCCTCAAATTGGCAGTTCTCTATGGGCCA
GCTCGACGATAAGTGGTCCAACATCGAGACATCCATGACAGACCAGGGCACCGAGATTTTCGAGCAGATT
CAGGAGCTGTACCGGGCGAGGCTGCTCAACGGCATTGTGCCAGCCGGCATGTCCCTGAGCCAGGCCAAGG
TCGCCGATTACGGCCAGCACAAGGAGGACCTGGAGCTGTTCAAGACATACCTCAAGAAGCTGAATGATCA
TGAGCTGGCGAAGACCATCCGGGGCCTCTACGACAGGTACATTAACGGCGACGATGCCAAGCCGTTCCTG
CGCGAGGACTTCGTCAAGGCGCTCACCAAGGAGGTGACAGCCCATCCAAACGAGGTGTCCGAGCAGCTGC
TCAACAGGATGGGCCAGGCCAATTTCATGCTCAAGCAGAGGACCAAGGCCAACGGCGCAATCCCAATTCA
GCTCCAGCAGCGCGAGCTGGATCAGATCATTGCGAACCAGAGCAAGTACTACGACTGGCTCGCCGCCCCA
AATCCAGTGGAGGCACACAGGTGGAAGATGCCGTACCAGCTCGATGAGCTGCTCAATTTCCATATCCCAT
ACTACGTCGGCCCTCTGATTACACCGAAGCAGCAGGCGGAGTCAGGCGAGAACGTGTTCGCCTGGATGGT
CAGGAAGGACCCGTCTGGCAACATCACCCCATACAATTTCGATGAGAAGGTGGACCGGGAGGCGTCAGCC
AATACATTCATCCAGAGGATGAAGACCACAGATACCTACCTGATTGGCGAGGACGTGCTCCCTAAGCAGT
CTCTGCTCTACCAGAAGTACGAGGTGCTCAACGAGCTGAACAATGTCCGCATCAACAATGAGTGCCTGGG
CACAGATCAGAAGCAGCGGCTCATCAGGGAGGTGTTCGAGCGGCACTCATCTGTGACCATTAAGCAGGTC
GCGGATAATCTCGTGGCACATGGCGACTTCGCCCGGAGGCCGGAGATCAGGGGCCTGGCGGACGAGAAGA
GGTTCCTCTCCAGCCTGTCCACATACCACCAGCTCAAGGAGATCCTGCATGAGGCCATTGACGATCCAAC
CAAGCTGCTCGATATCGAGAACATCATTACCTGGAGCACAGTGTTCGAGGACCACACCATCTTCGAGACA
AAGCTGGCCGAGATTGAGTGGCTCGACCCGAAGAAGATCAACGAGCTGTCAGGCATTCGCTACCGGGGAT
GGGGACAGTTCTCTCGCAAGCTGCTCGACGGCCTCAAGCTGGGCAACGGCCACACAGTCATTCAGGAGCT
GATGCTGAGCAACCATAATCTCATGCAGATCCTGGCCGATGAGACACTCAAGGAGACAATGACAGAGCTG
AACCAGGACAAGCTCAAGACAGACGATATCGAGGATGTGATTAACGACGCGTACACCTCACCATCTAATA
AGAAGGCCCTCCGGCAGGTCCTGAGGGTGGTCGAGGATATTAAGCATGCCGCGAATGGCCAGGACCCTTC
ATGGCTCTTCATCGAGACAGCCGACGGCACCGGCACAGCCGGCAAGCGCACACAGTCTCGGCAGAAGCAG
ATCCAGACCGTGTACGCGAACGCCGCGCAGGAGCTGATTGATTCCGCCGTGAGGGGCGAGCTGGAGGATA
AGATCGCGGACAAGGCCTCTTTCACAGACCGCCTCGTGCTGTACTTCATGCAGGGCGGCAGGGATATCTA
CACAGGCGCCCCTCTGAATATTGACCAGCTCTCCCACTACGACATCGATGCTATTCTCCCGCAGTCACTG
ATTAAGGACGATTCTCTGGACAACAGGGTGCTCGTCAACGCGACAATCAATCGCGAGAAGAACAATGTGT
TCGCCTCCACACTCTTCGCGGGCAAGATGAAGGCAACCTGGCGGAAGTGGCATGAGGCAGGCCTGATTTC
AGGACGCAAGCTCCGGAATCTCATGCTGAGGCCGGATGAGATCGACAAGTTCGCCAAGGGATTCGTGGCA
AGGCAGCTGGTGGAGACAAGGCAGATCATTAAGCTCACAGAGCAGATCGCTGCCGCCCAGTACCCTAACA
CCAAGATCATTGCCGTGAAGGCGGGCCTCAGCCACCAGCTGAGGGAGGAGCTGGATTTCCCGAAGAACAG
GGACGTGAATCATTACCACCATGCGTTCGATGCCTTCCTCGCCGCAAGGATTGGCACATACCTGCTCAAG
CGCTACCCGAAGCTGGCGCCTTTCTTCACCTACGGCGAGTTCGCCAAGGTGGACGTGAAGAAGTTCAGGG
AGTTCAACTTCATCGGCGCGCTCACACACGCCAAGAAGAATATCATTGCGAAGGATACCGGCGAGATTGT
GTGGGATAAGGAGAGGGACATCCGCGAGCTGGACAGGATCTACAATTTCAAGCGCATGCTCATTACCCAT
GAGGTCTACTTCGAGACAGCCGATCTCTTCAAGCAGACCATCTACGCCGCAAAGGACTCCAAGGAGAGGG
GCGGCAGCAAGCAGCTGATTCCTAAGAAGCAGGGCTACCCGACACAGGTGTACGGCGGATACACCCAGGA
GTCAGGCAGCTACAATGCGCTCGTGCGCGTGGCCGAGGCAGATACCACAGCCTACCAGGTCATCAAGATT
TCCGCGCAGAACGCCTCCAAGATCGCGAGCGCCAATCTCAAGAGCAGGGAGAAGGGCAAGCAGCTGCTCA
ATGAGATTGTGGTCAAGCAGCTGGCGAAGCGCCGGAAGAACTGGAAGCCTTCAGCCAATTCTTTCAAGAT
CGTGATTCCGAGGTTCGGCATGGGCACACTGTTCCAGAACGCCAAGTACGGCCTCTTCATGGTCAACTCA
GACACCTACTACCGCAATTACCAGGAGCTGTGGCTGTCCCGGGAGAATCAGAAGCTGCTCAAGAAGCTCT
TCAGCATCAAGTACGAGAAGACACAGATGAACCACGATGCCCTCCAGGTGTACAAGGCCATCATTGACCA
GGTCGAGAAGTTCTTCAAGCTGTACGATATCAATCAGTTCAGGGCGAAGCTCTCCGACGCCATTGAGCGC
TTCGAGAAGCTGCCGATCAACACCGATGGCAATAAGATTGGCAAGACCGAGACACTCCGGCAGATCCTCA
TTGGCCTCCAGGCGAACGGCACAAGGTCCAACGTGAAGAATCTGGGCATCAAGACCGACCTCGGCCTGCT
CCAGGTCGGCAGCGGCATCAAGCTCGACAAGGATACCCAGATTGTCTACCAGTCACCGTCTGGCCTGTTC
AAGAGGCGCATCCCACTCGCCGACCTGGGCAGTTCCGGCGGGTCCAGAACCCTGGTGACCTTCAAGGACG
TGTTCGTCGATTTTACCAGGGAGGAGTGGAAGCTCCTCGACACGGCCCAGCAAATCCTGTACCGCAACGT
TATGCTCGAAAACTATAAGAATTTGGTGTCACTTGGCTACCAGCTGACCAAGCCGGATGTCATTCTTAGG
TTGGAGAAAGGAGAGGAACCATGGCTGGTTGGTTCCAGCGGCGGGTCCCTCGACCTGGATCTTGAGTTGA
GGCTCGGCTTCGCCCTGGACCTTGATTTGGAACTCCGCCTGGGGTTTGCCCTCGACCTCGACCTGGAGCT
GCGGCTTGGCTTCGCTTCAAGGGCTGATCCTAAGAAGAAGAGGAAGGTTTCTAGGGCAGATCCAAAGAAG
AAGCGGAAGGTGTCTAGAGCTGATCCGAAGAAGAAGCGCAAGGTGTGACTCGAGATATGAAGATGAAGAT
GAAATATTTGGTGTGTCAAATAAAAAGCTTGTGTGCTTAAGTTTGTGTTTTTTTCTTGGCTTGTTGTGTT
ATGAATTTGTGGCTTTTTCTAATATTAAATGAATGTAAGATCACATTATAATGAATAAACAAATGTTTCT
ATAATCCATTGTGAATGTTTTGTTGGATCTCTTCTGCAGCATATAACTACTGTATGTGCTATGGTATGGA
CTATGGAATATGATTAAAGATAAGAGGATCCGCGGATCATGAACCAACGGCCTGGCTGTATTTGGTGGTT
GTGTAGGGAGATGGGGAGAAGAAAAGCCCGATTCTCTTCGCTGTGATGGGCTGGATGCATGCGGGGGAGC
GGGAGGCCCAAGTACGTGCACGGTGAGCGGCCCACAGGGCGAGTGTGAGCGCGAGAGGCGGGAGGAACAG
TTTAGTACCACATTGCCCAGCTAACTCGAACGCGACCAACTTATAAACCCGCGCGCTGTCGCTTGTGTGG
AGACCTTATATTCCCCAGAACATCAGGTTAATGGCGTTTTTGATGTCATTTTCGCGGTGGCTGAGATCAG
CCACTTCTTCCCCGATAACGGAAACCGGCACACTGGCCATATCGGTGGTCATCATGCGCCAGCTTTCATC
CCCGATATGCACCACCGGGTAAAGTTCACGGGAGACTTTATCTGACAGCAGACGTGCACTGGCCAGGGGG
ATCACCATCCGTCGCCCGGGCGTGTCAATAATATCACTCTGTACATCCACAAACAGACGATAACGGCTCT
CTCTTTTATAGGTGTAAACCTTAAACTGCATTTCACCAGCCCCTGTTCTCGTCAGCAAAAGAGCCGTTCA
TTTCAATAAACCGGGCGACCTCAGCCATCCCTTCCTGATTTTCCGCTTTCCAGCGTTCGGCACGCAGACG
ACGGGCTTCATTCTGCATGGTTGTGCTTACCAGACCGGAGATATTGACATCATATATGCCTTGAGCAACT
GATAGCTGTCGCTGTCAACTGTCACTGTAATACGCTGCTTCATAGCATACCTCTTTTTGACATACTTCGG
GTATACATATCAGTATATATTCTTATACCGCAAAAATCAGCGCGCAAATACGCATACTGTTATCTGGCTT
GGTACCGGTCTCAGTCTCAGGTAGATGTCAGATCAATCAGAAATGATTGATCTGACATCTACGAGTTGAG
ATCAAACAAAGCTTCAGCTGAGTTTCAATTTCTGAGCCCATGTTGGGCCATACATATGCCACCCGAGTGC
AAATCGGGTGGCTTTTTTTCTAGACCCAGCTTTCTTGTACAAAGTTGGCATTACTGCGAGCTCAAACTAT
CAGTGTTTGACAGGATATATTGGCGGGTAAACCTAAGAGAAAAGAGCGTTTATTAGAATAATCGGATATT
TAAAAGGGCGTGAAAAGGTTTATCCGTTCGTCCATTTGTATGTGCATGCCAACCACAGGGTTCCCCTCGG
GATCAAAGTACTTTGATCCAACCCCTCCGCTGCTATAGTGCAGTCGGCTTCTGACGTTCAGTGCAGCCGT
CTTCTGAAAACGACATGTCGCACAAGTCCTAAGTTACGCGACAGGCTGCCGCCCTGCCCTTTTCCTGGCG
TTTTCTTGTCGCGTGTTTTAGTCGCATAAAGTAGAATACTTGCGACTAGAACCGGAGACATTACGCCATG
AACAAGAGCGCCGCCGCTGGCCTGCTGGGCTATGCCCGCGTCAGCACCGACGACCAGGACTTGACCAACC
AACGGGCCGAACTGCACGCGGCCGGCTGCACCAAGCTGTTTTCCGAGAAGATCACCGGCACCAGGCGCGA
CCGCCCGGAGCTGGCCAGGATGCTTGACCACCTACGCCCTGGCGACGTTGTGACAGTGACCAGGCTAGAC
CGCCTGGCCCGCAGCACCCGCGACCTACTGGACATTGCCGAGCGCATCCAGGAGGCCGGCGCGGGCCTGC
GTAGCCTGGCAGAGCCGTGGGCCGACACCACCACGCCGGCCGGCCGCATGGTGTTGACCGTGTTCGCCGG
CATTGCCGAGTTCGAGCGTTCCCTAATCATCGACCGCACCCGGAGCGGGCGCGAGGCCGCCAAGGCCCGA
GGCGTGAAGTTTGGCCCCCGCCCTACCCTCACCCCGGCACAGATCGCGCACGCCCGCGAGCTGATCGACC
AGGAAGGCCGCACCGTGAAAGAGGCGGCTGCACTGCTTGGCGTGCATCGCTCGACCCTGTACCGCGCACT
TGAGCGCAGCGAGGAAGTGACGCCCACCGAGGCCAGGCGGCGCGGTGCCTTCCGTGAGGACGCATTGACC
GAGGCCGACGCCCTGGCGGCCGCCGAGAATGAACGCCAAGAGGAACAAGCATGAAACCGCACCAGGACGG
CCAGGACGAACCGTTTTTCATTACCGAAGAGATCGAGGCGGAGATGATCGCGGCCGGGTACGTGTTCGAG
CCGCCCGCGCACGGCTCAACCGTGCGGCTGCATGAAATCCTGGCCGGTTTGTCTGATGCCAAGCTGGCGG
CCTGGCCGGCCAGCTTGGCCGCTGAAGAAACCGAGCGCCGCCGTCTAAAAAGGTGATGTGTATTTGAGTA
AAACAGCTTGCGTCATGCGGTCGCTGCGTATATGATGCGATGAGTAAATAAACAAATACGCAAGGGGAAC
GCATGAAGGTTATCGCTGTACTTAACCAGAAAGGCGGGTCAGGCAAGACGACCATCGCAACCCATCTAGC
CCGCGCCCTGCAACTCGCCGGGGCCGATGTTCTGTTAGTCGATTCCGATCCCCAGGGCAGTGCCCGCGAT
TGGGCGGCCGTGCGGGAAGATCAACCGCTAACCGTTGTCGGCATCGACCGCCCGACGATTGACCGCGACG
TGAAGGCCATCGGCCGGCGCGACTTCGTAGTGATCGACGGAGCGCCCCAGGCGGCGGACTTGGCTGTGTC
CGCGATCAAGGCAGCCGACTTCGTGCTGATTCCGGTGCAGCCAAGCCCTTACGACATATGGGCCACCGCC
GACCTGGTGGAGCTGGTTAAGCAGCGCATTGAGGTCACGGATGGAAGGCTACAAGCGGCCTTTGTCGTGT
CGCGGGCGATCAAAGGCACGCGCATCGGCGGTGAGGTTGCCGAGGCGCTGGCCGGGTACGAGCTGCCCAT
TCTTGAGTCCCGTATCACGCAGCGCGTGAGCTACCCAGGCACTGCCGCCGCCGGCACAACCGTTCTTGAA
TCAGAACCCGAGGGCGACGCTGCCCGCGAGGTCCAGGCGCTGGCCGCTGAAATTAAATCAAAACTCATTT
GAGTTAATGAGGTAAAGAGAAAATGAGCAAAAGCACAAACACGCTAAGTGCCGGCCGTCCGAGCGCACGC
AGCAGCAAGGCTGCAACGTTGGCCAGCCTGGCAGACACGCCAGCCATGAAGCGGGTCAACTTTCAGTTGC
CGGCGGAGGATCACACCAAGCTGAAGATGTACGCGGTACGCCAAGGCAAGACCATTACCGAGCTGCTATC
TGAATACATCGCGCAGCTACCAGAGTAAATGAGCAAATGAATAAATGAGTAGATGAATTTTAGCGGCTAA
AGGAGGCGGCATGGAAAATCAAGAACAACCAGGCACCGACGCCGTGGAATGCCCCATGTGTGGAGGAACG
GGCGGTTGGCCAGGCGTAAGCGGCTGGGTTGCCTGCCGGCCCTGCAATGGCACTGGAACCCCCAAGCCCG
AGGAATCGGCGTGAGCGGTCGCAAACCATCCGGCCCGGTACAAATCGGCGCGGCGCTGGGTGATGACCTG
GTGGAGAAGTTGAAGGCCGCGCAGGCCGCCCAGCGGCAACGCATCGAGGCAGAAGCACGCCCCGGTGAAT
CGTGGCAAGCGGCCGCTGATCGAATCCGCAAAGAATCCCGGCAACCGCCGGCAGCCGGTGCGCCGTCGAT
TAGGAAGCCGCCCAAGGGCGACGAGCAACCAGATTTTTTCGTTCCGATGCTCTATGACGTGGGCACCCGC
GATAGTCGCAGCATCATGGACGTGGCCGTTTTCCGTCTGTCGAAGCGTGACCGACGAGCTGGCGAGGTGA
TCCGCTACGAGCTTCCAGACGGGCACGTAGAGGTTTCCGCAGGGCCGGCCGGCATGGCCAGTGTGTGGGA
TTACGACCTGGTACTGATGGCGGTTTCCCATCTAACCGAATCCATGAACCGATACCGGGAAGGGAAGGGA
GACAAGCCCGGCCGCGTGTTCCGTCCACACGTTGCGGACGTACTCAAGTTCTGCCGGCGAGCCGATGGCG
GAAAGCAGAAAGACGACCTGGTAGAAACCTGCATTCGGTTAAACACCACGCACGTTGCCATGCAGCGTAC
GAAGAAGGCCAAGAACGGCCGCCTGGTGACGGTATCCGAGGGTGAAGCCTTGATTAGCCGCTACAAGATC
GTAAAGAGCGAAACCGGGCGGCCGGAGTACATCGAGATCGAGCTAGCTGATTGGATGTACCGCGAGATCA
CAGAAGGCAAGAACCCGGACGTGCTGACGGTTCACCCCGATTACTTTTTGATCGATCCCGGCATCGGCCG
TTTTCTCTACCGCCTGGCACGCCGCGCCGCAGGCAAGGCAGAAGCCAGATGGTTGTTCAAGACGATCTAC
GAACGCAGTGGCAGCGCCGGAGAGTTCAAGAAGTTCTGTTTCACCGTGCGCAAGCTGATCGGGTCAAATG
ACCTGCCGGAGTACGATTTGAAGGAGGAGGCGGGGCAGGCTGGCCCGATCCTAGTCATGCGCTACCGCAA
CCTGATCGAGGGCGAAGCATCCGCCGGTTCCTAATGTACGGAGCAGATGCTAGGGCAAATTGCCCTAGCA
GGGGAAAAAGGTCGAAAAGGCCTCTTTCCTGTGGATAGCACGTACATTGGGAACCCAAAGCCGTACATTG
GGAACCGGAACCCGTACATTGGGAACCCAAAGCCGTACATTGGGAACCGGTCACACATGTAAGTGACTGA
TATAAAAGAGAAAAAAGGCGATTTTTCCGCCTAAAACTCTTTAAAACTTATTAAAACTCTTAAAACCCGC
CTGGCCTGTGCATAACTGTCTGGCCAGCGCACAGCCGAAGAGCTGCAAAAAGCGCCTACCCTTCGGTCGC
TGCGCTCCCTACGCCCCGCCGCTTCGCGTCGGCCTATCGCGGCCGCTGGCCGCTCAAAAATGGCTGGCCT
ACGGCCAGGCAATCTACCAGGGCGCGGACAAGCCGCGCCGTCGCCACTCGACCGCCGGCGCCCACATCAA
GGCACCCTGCCTCGCGCGTTTCGGTGATGACGGTGAAAACCTCTGACACATGCAGCTCCCGGAAACGGTC
ACAGCTTGTCTGTAAGCGGATGCCGGGAGCAGACAAGCGCGTCAGCGGGTGTTGGCGGGTGTCGGGGCGC
AGCCATGACCCAGTCACGTAGCGATAGCGGAGTGTATACTGGCTTAACTATGCGGCATCAGAGCAGATTG
TACTGAGAGTGCACCATATGCGGTGTGAAATACCGCACAGATGCGTAAGGAGAAAATACCGCATCAGGCG
CTCTTCCGCTTCCTCGCTCACTGACTCGCTGCGCTCGGTCGTTCGGCTGCGGCGAGCGGTATCAGCTCAC
TCAAAGGCGGTAATACGGTTATCCACAGAATCAGGGGATAACGCAGGAAAGAACATGTGAGCAAAAGGCC
AGCAAAAGGCCAGGAACCGTAAAAAGGCCGCGTTGCTGGCGTTTTTCCATAGGCTCCGCCCCCCTGACGA
GCATCACAAAAATCGACGCTCAAGTCAGAGGTGGCGAAACCCGACAGGACTATAAAGATACCAGGCGTTT
CCCCCTGGAAGCTCCCTCGTGCGCTCTCCTGTTCCGACCCTGCCGCTTACCGGATACCTGTCCGCCTTTC
TCCCTTCGGGAAGCGTGGCGCTTTCTCATAGCTCACGCTGTAGGTATCTCAGTTCGGTGTAGGTCGTTCG
CTCCAAGCTGGGCTGTGTGCACGAACCCCCCGTTCAGCCCGACCGCTGCGCCTTATCCGGTAACTATCGT
CTTGAGTCCAACCCGGTAAGACACGACTTATCGCCACTGGCAGCAGCCACTGGTAACAGGATTAGCAGAG
CGAGGTATGTAGGCGGTGCTACAGAGTTCTTGAAGTGGTGGCCTAACTACGGCTACACTAGAAGGACAGT
ATTTGGTATCTGCGCTCTGCTGAAGCCAGTTACCTTCGGAAAAAGAGTTGGTAGCTCTTGATCCGGCAAA
CAAACCACCGCTGGTAGCGGTGGTTTTTTTGTTTGCAAGCAGCAGATTACGCGCAGAAAAAAAGGATCTC
AAGAAGATCCTTTGATCTTTTCTACGGGGTCTGACGCTCAGTGGAACGAAAACTCACGTTAAGGGATTTT
GGTCATGCATTCTAGGTACTAAAACAATTCATCCAGTAAAATATAATATTTTATTTTCTCCCAATCAGGC
TTGATCCCCAGTAAGTCAAAAAATAGCTCGACATACTGTTCTTCCCCGATATCCTCCCTGATCGACCGGA
CGCAGAAGGCAATGTCATACCACTTGTCCGCCCTGCCGCTTCTCCCAAGATCAATAAAGCCACTTACTTT
GCCATCTTTCACAAAGATGTTGCTGTCTCCCAGGTCGCCGTGGGAAAAGACAAGTTCCTCTTCGGGCTTT
TCCGTCTTTAAAAAATCATACAGCTCGCGCGGATCTTTAAATGGAGTGTCTTCTTCCCAGTTTTCGCAAT
CCACATCGGCCAGATCGTTATTCAGTAAGTAATCCAATTCGGCTAAGCGGCTGTCTAAGCTATTCGTATA
GGGACAATCCGATATGTCGATGGAGTGAAAGAGCCTGATGCACTCCGCATACAGCTCGATAATCTTTTCA
GGGCTTTGTTCATCTTCATACTCTTCCGAGCAAAGGACGCCATCGGCCTCACTCATGAGCAGATTGCTCC
AGCCATCATGCCGTTCAAAGTGCAGGACCTTTGGAACAGGCAGCTTTCCTTCCAGCCATAGCATCATGTC
CTTTTCCCGTTCCACATCATAGGTGGTCCCTTTATACCGGCTGTCCGTCATTTTTAAATATAGGTTTTCA
TTTTCTCCCACCAGCTTATATACCTTAGCAGGAGACATTCCTTCCGTATCTTTTACGCAGCGGTATTTTT
CGATCAGTTTTTTCAATTCCGGTGATATTCTCATTTTAGCCATTTATTATTTCCTTCCTCTTTTCTACAG
TATTTAAAGATACCCCAAGAAGCTAATTATAACAAGACGAACTCCAATTCACTGTTCCTTGCATTCTAAA
ACCTTAAATACCAGAAAACAGCTTTTTCAAAGTTGTTTTCAAAGTTGGCGTATAACATAGTATCGACGGA
GCCGATTTTGAAACCGCGGTGATCACAGGCAGCAACGCTCTGTCATCGTTACAATCAACATGCTACCCTC
CGCGAGATCATCCGTGTTTCAAACCCGGCAGCTTAGTTGCCGTTCTTCCGAATAGCATCGGTAACATGAG
CAAAGTCTGCCGCCTTACAACGGCTCTCCCGCTGACGCCGTCCCGGACTGATGGGCTGCCTGTATCGAGT
GGTGATTTTGTGCCGAGCTGCCGGTCGGGGAGCTGTTGGCTGGCTGGTGGCAGGATATATTGTGGTGTAA
ACAAATTGACGCTTAGACAACTTAATAACACATTGCGGACGTTTTTAATGTACTGAATTAACGCCGAATT
AATTCGGGGGATCTGGATTTTAGTACTGGATTTTGGTTTTAGGAATTAGAAATTTTATTGATAGAAGTAT
TTTACAAATACAAATACATACTAAGGGTTTCTTATATGCTCAACACATGAGCGAAACCCTATAGGAACCC
TAATTCCCTTATCTGGGAACTACTCACACATTATTATGGAGAAAATAGAGCTTGTCGATCGTTAATTAAT
CACCTCCAAGATCCCGGACGAGTGCTGGGGCGTCGGTTTCCACTATCGGCGAGTACTTCTACACAGCCAT
CGGTCCAGACGGCCGCGCTTCTGCGGGCGATTTGTGTACGCCCGACAGTCCCGGCTCCGGATCGGACGAT
TGCGTCGCATCGACCCTGCGCCCAAGCTGCATCATCGAAATTGCCGTCAACCAAGCTCTGATAGAGTTGG
TCAAGACCAATGCGGAGCATATACGCCCGGAGCCGCGGCGATCCTGCAAGCTCCGGATGCCTCCGCTCGA
AGTAGCGCGTCTGCTGCTCCATACAAGCCAACCACGGCCTCCAGAAGAAGATGTTGGCGACCTCGTATTG
GGAATCCCCGAACATCGCCTCGCTCCAGTCAATGACCGCTGTTATGCGGCCATTGTCCGTCAGGACATTG
TTGGAGCCGAAATCCGCGTGCACGAGGTGCCGGACTTCGGGGCAGTCCTCGGCCCAAAGCATCAGCTCAT
CGAGAGCCTGCGCGACGGACGCACTGACGGTGTCGTCCATCACAGTTTGCCAGTGATACACATGGGGATC
AGCAATCGCGCATATGAAATCACGCCATGTAGTGTATTGACCGATTCCTTGCGGTCCGAATGGGCCGAAC
CCGCTCGTCTGGCTAAGATCGGCCGCAGCGATCGCATCCATGGCCTCCGCGACCGGCTGCAGAACAGCGG
GCAGTTCGGTTTCAGGCAGGTCTTGCAACGTGACACCCTGTGCACGGCGGGAGATGCAATAGGTCAGGCT
CTCGCTGAATTCCCCAATGTCAAGCACTTCCGGAATCGGGAGCGCGGCCGATGCAAAGTGCCGATAAACA
TAACGATCTTTGTAGAAACCATCGGCGCAGCTATTTACCCGCAGGACATATCCACGCCCTCCTACATCGA
AGCTGAAAGCACGAGATTCTTCGCCCTCCGAGAGCTGCATCAGGTCGGACACGCTGTCGAACTTTTCGAT
CAGAAACTTCTCGACAGACGTCGCGGTGAGTTCAGGCTTTTTCATCCTAGGAGAGATAGATTTGTAGAGA
GAGACTGGTGATTTCAGCGTGTCCTCTCCAAATGAAATGAACTTCCTTATATAGAGGAAGGGTCTTGCGA
AGGATAGTGGGATTGTGCGTCATCCCTTACGTCAGTGGAGATATCACATCAATCCACTTGCTTTGAAGAC
GTGGTTGGAACGTCTTCTTTTTCCACGATGCTCCTCGTGGGTGGGGGTCCATCTTTGGGACCACTGTCGG
CAGAGGCATCTTGAACGATAGCCTTTCCTTTATCGCAATGATGGCATTTGTAGGTGCCACCTTCCTTTTC
TACTGTCCTTTTGATGAAGTGACAGATAGCTGGGCAATGGAATCCGAGGAGGTTTCCCGATATTACCCTT
TGTTGAAAAGTCTCAATAGCCCTTTGGTCTTCTGAGACTGTATCTTTGATATTCTTGGAGTAGACGAGAG
TGTCGTGCTCCACCATGTTCACATCAATCCACTTGCTTTGAAGACGTGGTTGGAACGTCTTCTTTTTCCA
CGATGCTCCTCGTGGGTGGGGGTCCATCTTTGGGACCACTGTCGGCAGAGGCATCTTGAACGATAGCCTT
TCCTTTATCGCAATGATGGCATTTGTAGGTGCCACCTTCCTTTTCTACTGTCCTTTTGATGAAGTGACAG
ATAGCTGGGCAATGGAATCCGAGGAGGTTTCCCGATATTACCCTTTGTTGAAAAGTCTCAATAGCCCTTT
GGTCTTCTGAGACTGTATCTTTGATATTCTTGGAGTAGACGAGAGTGTCGTGCTCCACCATG
